Addgene plasmid #154948: CaMKII-somBiPOLES-mCerulean
Purpose: Optogenetic tool for blue-light inhibition and red-light excitation of neurons
Depositing lab: Simon Wiegert. Depositing organization: Universitaetsklinikum Hamburg-Eppendorf. Publication: BiPOLES is an optogenetic tool developed for bidirectional dual-color control of neurons. Vierock J, Rodriguez-Rozada S, Dieter A, Pieper F, Sims R, Tenedini F, Bergs ACF, Bendifallah I, Zhou F, Zeitzschel N, Ahlbeck J, Augustin S, Sauter K, Papagiakoumou E, Gottschalk A, Soba P, Emiliani V, Engel AK, Hegemann P, Wiegert JS. Nat Commun. 2021 Jul 26;12(1):4527. doi: 10.1038/s41467-021-24759-5. PubMed 34312384.
Backbone
  Vector backbone: pAAV2
  Backbone size w/o insert (bp): 3779
  Vector type: Mammalian Expression, AAV
Growth in bacteria
  Bacterial resistance: Ampicillin, 100 μg/mL
  Growth temperature: 37°C
  Growth strain: NEB Stable
  Copy number: High Copy
Gene/Insert
  Gene/Insert name: somBiPOLES
  Species: Synthetic
  Insert size (bp): 3273
  Promoter: CaMKIIa(0.4)
  Tag / fusion protein: soma-targeting motif from Kv2.1 channel (C terminal on insert)
  Cloning method: Restriction Enzyme; 5′ cloning site BamHI (not destroyed); 3′ cloning site HindIII (not destroyed)
  Sequencing primers: 5′ CAGGGCAAAGAGGAGCAGG; 3′ ATACAGAGGCATTAAAGCAGC
Terms and licenses: Academic/Nonprofit Terms; Industry Terms: Not Available to Industry
Depositor comments: The insert contains the fluorescence tag mCerulean3 in between the 2 channelrhodopsins (C-terminal of GtACR2) . Please visit https://www.biorxiv.org/content/10.1101/2020.07.15.204347v1 for bioRxiv preprint.
How to cite: CaMKII-somBiPOLES-mCerulean was a gift from Simon Wiegert (Addgene plasmid # 154948 ; http://n2t.net/addgene:154948 ; RRID:Addgene_154948) For viral preps, please replace (Addgene plasmid # 154948) in the above sentence with: (Addgene viral prep # 154948-AAV5), (Addgene viral prep # 154948-AAV9), or (Addgene viral prep # 154948-AAVrg)
