[The description below was written by a language model from this plasmid's Addgene catalogue record and pLannotate feature annotations shown in this document.]
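Description:
CaMKII-somBiPOLES-mCerulean is an AAV transfer plasmid built on a pAAV2 backbone for expressing a bidirectional optogenetic actuator in neurons. It is maintained in bacteria through a high-copy ColE1/pUC-type origin with ampicillin resistance (bla under its own promoter), and it also carries a filamentous phage (f1/M13) origin. The expression cassette sits between AAV2 inverted terminal repeats, which allow it to be packaged into recombinant AAV particles. The depositor's sequence shows both ITRs intact. In the repository's sequencing result the 5′ ITR is annotated only as short fragments and the record is slightly shorter, a difference the record does not explain.

Expression is driven by a short (0.4) CaMKIIα promoter fragment, commonly used to favour excitatory neurons. The synthetic somBiPOLES insert is a single tandem fusion. According to the depositor, the channelrhodopsin GtACR2 comes first, although the automated annotation leaves this region unlabelled. It is followed by a short Kir2.1 (KCNJ2)-derived segment, generally used as a membrane trafficking signal, then the cyan reporter mCerulean3, a fragment of the gastric H+/K+ ATPase β subunit, the red-light-activated channelrhodopsin Chrimson, and a C-terminal soma-targeting motif from the Kv2.1 (Kcnb1) channel. The ATPase β fragment probably serves as a transmembrane linker that keeps both opsins correctly oriented in the membrane, though the record does not say so. A WPRE and a synthetic polyadenylation signal follow the coding sequence to enhance transcript stability and processing.

The fusion places both opsins in the same cell at a fixed ratio, concentrated at the soma. Blue light then inhibits and red light excites the same neurons, and mCerulean3 fluorescence marks the expressing cells.
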