Features (pLannotate 1.2.2; 17 found; start..end, strand, type, name):
      1..141     -  repeat_region  AAV2 ITR: inverted terminal repeat of adeno-associated virus serotype 2 inverted
    156..518     +  promoter       CaMKII promoter (fragment): promoter for the mouse calcium/calmodulin-dependent kinase II α subunit
   1427..1486    +  CDS            KCNJ2 (fragment): KCNJ2_HUMAN - Also known as IRK1. Experimental evidence at protein level: Swiss-Prot protein existence level 1. Probably participates in establishing action potential waveform and excitability of neuronal and muscle tissues. Inward rectifier potassium channels are characterized by a greater tendency to allow potassium to flow into the cell rather than out of it. Their voltage dependence is regulated by the concentration of extracellular potassium; as external potassium is raised, the voltage range of the channel opening shifts to more positive voltages. The inward rectification is mainly due t
   1496..2206    +  CDS            mCerulean3: mCerulean3 is a basic (constitutively fluorescent) cyan fluorescent protein published in 2011, derived from Aequorea victoria. It is reported to be a somewhat slowly-maturing monomer with very low acid sensitivity.
   2213..2524    +  CDS            Atp4b (fragment): ATP4B_MOUSE - Experimental evidence at protein level: Swiss-Prot protein existence level 1. The beta subunit of the gastric H(+)/K(+) ATPase pump which transports H(+) ions in exchange for K(+) ions across the apical membrane of parietal cells. Plays a structural and regulatory role in the assembly and membrane targeting of a functionally active pump (By similarity). Within a transport cycle, the transfer of a H(+) ion across the membrane is coupled to ATP hydrolysis and is associated with a transient phosphorylation of the alpha subunit that shifts the pump conformation from inward-facing (E1
   2567..3610    +  CDS            Chrimson: red light-drivable channelrhodopsin from Chlamydomonas noctigama (Klapoetke et al., 2014)
   3617..3811    +  CDS            Kcnb1 (fragment): KCNB1_RAT - Experimental evidence at protein level: Swiss-Prot protein existence level 1. Voltage-gated potassium channel that mediates transmembrane potassium transport in excitable membranes, primarily in the brain, but also in the pancreas and cardiovascular system. Contributes to the regulation of the action potential (AP) repolarization, duration and frequency of repetitive AP firing in neurons, muscle cells and endocrine cells and plays a role in homeostatic attenuation of electrical excitability throughout the brain (PubMed:10024359, PubMed:10618149, PubMed:12451110, PubMed:17379638, Pu
   3827..4230    +  misc_feature   WPRE: woodchuck hepatitis virus posttranscriptional regulatory element
   4237..4285    +  polyA_signal   poly(A) signal: synthetic polyadenylation signal
   4315..4455    +  repeat_region  AAV2 ITR: inverted terminal repeat of adeno-associated virus serotype 2 inverted
   4460..4511    -  misc_feature   bom (fragment): basis of mobility region from pBR322
   4530..4910    +  rep_origin     M13 ori (sequence partly withheld): M13 bacteriophage origin of replication; arrow indicates direction of (+) strand synthesis
   4986..5035    -  misc_feature   bom (fragment): basis of mobility region from pBR322
   5137..5172    -  CDS            rop (fragment): Rop protein, which maintains plasmids at low copy number; rop
   5267..5371    +  promoter       AmpR promoter: bla
   5372..6232    +  CDS            AmpR: β-lactamase; bla; confers resistance to ampicillin, carbenicillin, and related antibiotics
   6403..6991    +  rep_origin     ori: high-copy-number ColE1/pMB1/pBR322/pUC origin of replication
>Addgene plasmid #154948 | CaMKII-somBiPOLES-mCerulean | depositor full sequence | sequence record 299906 | CaMKII-somBiPOLES-mCerulean sequence 7052 bps
CCTGCAGGCAGCTGCGCGCTCGCTCGCTCACTGAGGCCGCCCGGGCAAAGCCCGGGCGTCGGGCGACCTT
TGGTCGCCCGGCCTCAGTGAGCGAGCGAGCGCGCAGAGAGGGAGTGGCCAACTCCATCACTAGGGGTTCC
TGCGGCCGCACGCGTCTTGTGGACTAAGTTTGTTCGCATCCCCTTCTCCAACCCCCTCAGTACATCACCC
TGGGGGAACAGGGTCCACTTGCTCCTGGGCCCACACAGTCCTGCAGTATTGTGTATATAAGGCCAGGGCA
AAGAGGAGCAGGTTTTAAAGTGAAAGGCAGGCAGGTGTTGGGGAGGCAGTTACCGGGGCAACGGGAACAG
GGCGTTTCGGAGGTGGTTGCCATGGGGACCTGGATGCTGACGAAGGCTCGCGAGGCTGTGAGCAGCCACA
GTGCCCTGCTCAGAAGCCCCAAGCTCGTCAGTCAAGCCGGTTCTCCGTTTGCACTCAGGAGCACGGGCAG
GCGAGTGGCCCCTAGTTCTGGGGGCAGCTCTAGAGCGGTACCGGATCCATGGCATCACAGGTCGTCTATG
GGGAATGGGCATCAACTCACACCGAGTGCTACAATATGTCCAGAATCGACTCCACCTTCGTCTCACTGCT
GCAGCTGGTGTGGGCCGTGGTCTCAGGCTGCCAGACAATCTTCATGATTAGCAGGGCTCCCAAGGTCCCT
TGGGAGTCCGTGTACCTGCCCTTTGTCGAATCTATCACTTATGCACTGGCCAGTACTGGCAACGGAACCC
TGCAGATGAGGGACGGCAGATTCTTTCCTTGGAGCCGAATGGCCTCCTGGCTGTGCACCTGTCCAATCAT
GCTGGGACAGATTTCTAACATGGCTCTGGTGAAGTACAAAAGTATCCCACTGAATCCCATTGCACAGGCC
GCTTCCATCATTAGAGTGGTCATGGGAATCACCGCTACAATTTCTCCCGCAGAGTATATGAAGTGGCTGT
TCTTTTTCTTTGGGGCCACCTGCCTGGTGTTCGAGTACAGTGTGGTCTTCACAATCTTTCAAGTGGGGCT
GTATGGCTTTGAATCTGTCGGGACACCTCTGGCACAGAAGGTGGTGGTGAGGATCAAGATGCTGCGCCTG
ATCTTCTTTATTGCTTGGACTATGTTCCCAATCGTGTGGCTGATTTCACCCACCGGAGTCTGCGTGATCC
ACGAGAACGTGAGCGCCATTCTGTACCTGCTGGCTGACGGCCTGTGCAAAAATACATATGGAGTGATCCT
GTGGAGCACTGCCTGGGGAGTGCTGGAAGGGAAGTGGGACCCCGCATGTCTGCCAGGGCAGGAGAAACCC
GAAGCCGACGATCCTTTTGGCCTGAATCACGAGAAGAATGCCCCTCCTAACGACGAAGTCAATATCAGAA
TGTTTGGAAGGGGACGTACGGCGGCCAAGAGCAGGATCACCAGCGAGGGCGAGTACATCCCCCTGGACCA
GATCGACATCAACGTGGCGGTACCCGTGAGCAAGGGCGAGGAGCTGTTCACCGGGGTGGTGCCCATCCTG
GTCGAGCTGGACGGCGACGTAAACGGCCACAAGTTCAGCGTGTCCGGCGAGGGCGAGGGCGATGCCACCT
ACGGCAAGCTGACCCTGAAGTTCATCTGCACCACCGGCAAGCTGCCCGTGCCCTGGCCCACCCTCGTGAC
CACCCTGAGCTGGGGCGTGCAGTGCTTCGCCCGCTACCCCGACCACATGAAGCAGCACGACTTCTTCAAG
TCCGCCATGCCCGAAGGCTACGTCCAGGAGCGCACCATCTTCTTCAAGGACGACGGCAACTACAAGACCC
GCGCCGAGGTGAAGTTCGAGGGCGACACCCTGGTGAACCGCATCGAGCTGAAGGGCATCGACTTCAAGGA
GGACGGCAACATCCTGGGGCACAAGCTGGAGTACAACGCCATCCACGGCAACGTCTATATCACCGCCGAC
AAGCAGAAGAACGGCATCAAGGCCAACTTCGGCCTCAACTGCAACATCGAGGACGGCAGCGTGCAGCTCG
CCGACCACTACCAGCAGAACACCCCCATCGGCGACGGCCCCGTGCTGCTGCCCGACAACCACTACCTGAG
CACCCAGTCCAAGCTGAGCAAAGACCCCAACGAGAAGCGCGATCACATGGTCCTGCTGGAGTTCGTGACC
GCCGCCGGGATCACTCTCGGCATGGACGAGCTGTATACCGGTGCAGCCCTGCAGGAGAAGAAGTCATGCA
GCCAGCGCATGGCCGAATTCCGGCAATACTGTTGGAACCCGGACACTGGGCAGATGCTGGGCCGCACCCC
AGCCCGGTGGGTGTGGATCAGCCTGTACTATGCAGCTTTCTACGTGGTCATGACTGGGCTCTTTGCCTTG
TGCATCTATGTGCTGATGCAGACCATTGATCCCTACACCCCCGACTACCAGGACCAGTTAAAGTCACCGG
GGGTAACCTTGAGACCGGATGTGTATGGGGAAAGAGGGCTGCAGATTTCCTACAACATCTCTGAAAACAG
CTCTAGACAGGCCCAGATCACCGGACGTCCGGAGGGAGCTGTACAAGAGCTGATCAGCAGCGCCACCAGA
TCTCTGTTTGCCGCCGGAGGCATCAACCCTTGGCCTAACCCCTACCACCACGAGGACATGGGCTGTGGAG
GAATGACACCTACAGGCGAGTGCTTCAGCACCGAGTGGTGGTGTGACCCTTCTTACGGACTGAGCGACGC
CGGATACGGATATTGCTTCGTGGAGGCCACAGGCGGCTACCTGGTCGTGGGAGTGGAGAAGAAGCAGGCT
TGGCTGCACAGCAGAGGCACACCAGGAGAAAAGATCGGCGCCCAGGTCTGCCAGTGGATTGCTTTCAGCA
TCGCCATCGCCCTGCTGACATTCTACGGCTTCAGCGCCTGGAAGGCCACTTGCGGTTGGGAGGAGGTCTA
CGTCTGTTGCGTCGAGGTGCTGTTCGTGACCCTGGAGATCTTCAAGGAGTTCAGCAGCCCCGCCACAGTG
TACCTGTCTACCGGCAACCACGCCTATTGCCTGCGCTACTTCGAGTGGCTGCTGTCTTGCCCCGTGATCC
TGATCAAGCTGAGCAACCTGAGCGGCCTGAAGAACGACTACAGCAAGCGGACCATGGGCCTGATCGTGTC
TTGCGTGGGAATGATCGTGTTCGGCATGGCCGCAGGACTGGCTACCGATTGGCTCAAGTGGCTGCTGTAT
ATCGTGTCTTGCATCTACGGCGGCTACATGTACTTCCAGGCCGCCAAGTGCTACGTGGAAGCCAACCACA
GCGTGCCTAAAGGCCATTGCCGCATGGTCGTGAAGCTGATGGCCTACGCTTACTTCGCCTCTTGGGGCAG
CTACCCAATCCTCTGGGCAGTGGGACCAGAAGGACTGCTGAAGCTGAGCCCTTACGCCAACAGCATCGGC
CACAGCATCTGCGACATCATCGCCAAGGAGTTTTGGACCTTCCTGGCCCACCACCTGAGGATCAAGATCC
ACGAGCACATCCTGATCCACGGCGACATCCGGAAGACCACCAAGATGGAGATCGGAGGCGAGGAGGTGGA
AGTGGAAGAGTTCGTGGAGGAGGAGGACGAGGACACAGTGCTCGAGCAGAGCCAGCCCATCCTGAACACC
AAGGAGATGGCCCCCCAGAGCAAGCCCCCCGAGGAGCTGGAGATGAGCAGCATGCCCAGCCCCGTGGCCC
CCCTGCCCGCCCGCACCGAGGGCGTGATCGACATGCGCAGCATGAGCAGCATCGACAGCTTCATCAGCTG
CGCCACCGACTTCCCCGAGGCCACCCGCTTCTGATCTAGAAAGCTTAATCAACCTCTGGATTACAAAATT
TGTGAAAGATTGACTGATATTCTTAACTATGTTGCTCCTTTTACGCTGTGTGGATATGCTGCTTTAATGC
CTCTGTATCATGCTATTGCTTCCCGTATGGCTTTCGTTTTCTCCTCCTTGTATAAATCCTGGTTGCTGTC
TCTTTATGAGGAGTTGTGGCCCGTTGTCCGTCAACGTGGCGTGGTGTGCTCTGTGTTTGCTGACGCAACC
CCCACTGGCTGGGGCATTGCCACCACCTGTCAACTCCTTTCTGGGACTTTCGCTTTCCCCCTCCCGATCG
CCACGGCAGAACTCATCGCCGCCTGCCTTGCCCGCTGCTGGACAGGGGCTAGGTTGCTGGGCACTGATAA
TTCCGTGGTGTTGTCGGGGAAGCTGACGTCAGCGCTAATAAAATCGCTATCCATCGAAGATGGATGTGTG
TTGGTTTTTTGTGTGGGTAACCCACGTGCGGACCGAGCGGCCGCAGGAACCCCTAGTGATGGAGTTGGCC
ACTCCCTCTCTGCGCGCTCGCTCGCTCACTGAGGCCGGGCGACCAAAGGTCGCCCGACGCCCGGGCTTTG
CCCGGGCGGCCTCAGTGAGCGAGCGAGCGCGCAGCTGCCTGCAGGGGCGCCTGATGCGGTATTTTCTCCT
TACGCATCTGTGCGGTATTTCACACCGCATA
[142 nt withheld, positions 4512-4653]
C
[141 nt withheld, positions 4655-4795]
CCTTTGACGTTGGAGTCCACGTTCTTT
[37 nt withheld, positions 4823-4859]
ACCCTATCTCGGGCTATTCTTTTGATTTATAAGGGATTTTGCCGATTTCGGCCTATTGGTTAAAAAATGA
GCTGATTTAACAAAAATTTAACGCGAATTTTAACAAAATATTAACGTTTACAATTTTATGGTGCACTCTC
AGTACAATCTGCTCTGATGCCGCATAGTTAAGCCAGCCCCGACACCCGCCAACACCCGCTGACGCGCCCT
GACGGGCTTGTCTGCTCCCGGCATCCGCTTACAGACAAGCTGTGACCGTCTCCGGGAGCTGCATGTGTCA
GAGGTTTTCACCGTCATCACCGAAACGCGCGAGACGAAAGGGCCTCGTGATACGCCTATTTTTATAGGTT
AATGTCATGATAATAATGGTTTCTTAGACGTCAGGTGGCACTTTTCGGGGAAATGTGCGCGGAACCCCTA
TTTGTTTATTTTTCTAAATACATTCAAATATGTATCCGCTCATGAGACAATAACCCTGATAAATGCTTCA
ATAATATTGAAAAAGGAAGAGTATGAGTATTCAACATTTCCGTGTCGCCCTTATTCCCTTTTTTGCGGCA
TTTTGCCTTCCTGTTTTTGCTCACCCAGAAACGCTGGTGAAAGTAAAAGATGCTGAAGATCAGTTGGGTG
CACGAGTGGGTTACATCGAACTGGATCTCAACAGCGGTAAGATCCTTGAGAGTTTTCGCCCCGAAGAACG
TTTTCCAATGATGAGCACTTTTAAAGTTCTGCTATGTGGCGCGGTATTATCCCGTATTGACGCCGGGCAA
GAGCAACTCGGTCGCCGCATACACTATTCTCAGAATGACTTGGTTGAGTACTCACCAGTCACAGAAAAGC
ATCTTACGGATGGCATGACAGTAAGAGAATTATGCAGTGCTGCCATAACCATGAGTGATAACACTGCGGC
CAACTTACTTCTGACAACGATCGGAGGACCGAAGGAGCTAACCGCTTTTTTGCACAACATGGGGGATCAT
GTAACTCGCCTTGATCGTTGGGAACCGGAGCTGAATGAAGCCATACCAAACGACGAGCGTGACACCACGA
TGCCTGTAGCAATGGCAACAACGTTGCGCAAACTATTAACTGGCGAACTACTTACTCTAGCTTCCCGGCA
ACAATTAATAGACTGGATGGAGGCGGATAAAGTTGCAGGACCACTTCTGCGCTCGGCCCTTCCGGCTGGC
TGGTTTATTGCTGATAAATCTGGAGCCGGTGAGCGTGGGTCTCGCGGTATCATTGCAGCACTGGGGCCAG
ATGGTAAGCCCTCCCGTATCGTAGTTATCTACACGACGGGGAGTCAGGCAACTATGGATGAACGAAATAG
ACAGATCGCTGAGATAGGTGCCTCACTGATTAAGCATTGGTAACTGTCAGACCAAGTTTACTCATATATA
CTTTAGATTGATTTAAAACTTCATTTTTAATTTAAAAGGATCTAGGTGAAGATCCTTTTTGATAATCTCA
TGACCAAAATCCCTTAACGTGAGTTTTCGTTCCACTGAGCGTCAGACCCCGTAGAAAAGATCAAAGGATC
TTCTTGAGATCCTTTTTTTCTGCGCGTAATCTGCTGCTTGCAAACAAAAAAACCACCGCTACCAGCGGTG
GTTTGTTTGCCGGATCAAGAGCTACCAACTCTTTTTCCGAAGGTAACTGGCTTCAGCAGAGCGCAGATAC
CAAATACTGTCCTTCTAGTGTAGCCGTAGTTAGGCCACCACTTCAAGAACTCTGTAGCACCGCCTACATA
CCTCGCTCTGCTAATCCTGTTACCAGTGGCTGCTGCCAGTGGCGATAAGTCGTGTCTTACCGGGTTGGAC
TCAAGACGATAGTTACCGGATAAGGCGCAGCGGTCGGGCTGAACGGGGGGTTCGTGCACACAGCCCAGCT
TGGAGCGAACGACCTACACCGAACTGAGATACCTACAGCGTGAGCTATGAGAAAGCGCCACGCTTCCCGA
AGGGAGAAAGGCGGACAGGTATCCGGTAAGCGGCAGGGTCGGAACAGGAGAGCGCACGAGGGAGCTTCCA
GGGGGAAACGCCTGGTATCTTTATAGTCCTGTCGGGTTTCGCCACCTCTGACTTGAGCGTCGATTTTTGT
GATGCTCGTCAGGGGGGCGGAGCCTATGGAAAAACGCCAGCAACGCGGCCTTTTTACGGTTCCTGGCCTT
TTGCTGGCCTTTTGCTCACATGT
