Features (pLannotate 1.2.2; 18 found; start..end, strand, type, name):
     12..39      +  repeat_region  AAV2 ITR (fragment): inverted terminal repeat of adeno-associated virus serotype 2 inverted
     68..95      +  repeat_region  AAV2 ITR (fragment): inverted terminal repeat of adeno-associated virus serotype 2 inverted
    145..507     +  promoter       CaMKII promoter (fragment): promoter for the mouse calcium/calmodulin-dependent kinase II α subunit
   1416..1475    +  CDS            KCNJ2 (fragment): KCNJ2_HUMAN - Also known as IRK1. Experimental evidence at protein level: Swiss-Prot protein existence level 1. Probably participates in establishing action potential waveform and excitability of neuronal and muscle tissues. Inward rectifier potassium channels are characterized by a greater tendency to allow potassium to flow into the cell rather than out of it. Their voltage dependence is regulated by the concentration of extracellular potassium; as external potassium is raised, the voltage range of the channel opening shifts to more positive voltages. The inward rectification is mainly due t
   1485..2195    +  CDS            mCerulean3: mCerulean3 is a basic (constitutively fluorescent) cyan fluorescent protein published in 2011, derived from Aequorea victoria. It is reported to be a somewhat slowly-maturing monomer with very low acid sensitivity.
   2202..2513    +  CDS            Atp4b (fragment): ATP4B_MOUSE - Experimental evidence at protein level: Swiss-Prot protein existence level 1. The beta subunit of the gastric H(+)/K(+) ATPase pump which transports H(+) ions in exchange for K(+) ions across the apical membrane of parietal cells. Plays a structural and regulatory role in the assembly and membrane targeting of a functionally active pump (By similarity). Within a transport cycle, the transfer of a H(+) ion across the membrane is coupled to ATP hydrolysis and is associated with a transient phosphorylation of the alpha subunit that shifts the pump conformation from inward-facing (E1
   2556..3599    +  CDS            Chrimson: red light-drivable channelrhodopsin from Chlamydomonas noctigama (Klapoetke et al., 2014)
   3606..3800    +  CDS            Kcnb1 (fragment): KCNB1_RAT - Experimental evidence at protein level: Swiss-Prot protein existence level 1. Voltage-gated potassium channel that mediates transmembrane potassium transport in excitable membranes, primarily in the brain, but also in the pancreas and cardiovascular system. Contributes to the regulation of the action potential (AP) repolarization, duration and frequency of repetitive AP firing in neurons, muscle cells and endocrine cells and plays a role in homeostatic attenuation of electrical excitability throughout the brain (PubMed:10024359, PubMed:10618149, PubMed:12451110, PubMed:17379638, Pu
   3816..4219    +  misc_feature   WPRE: woodchuck hepatitis virus posttranscriptional regulatory element
   4226..4274    +  polyA_signal   poly(A) signal: synthetic polyadenylation signal
   4304..4444    +  repeat_region  AAV2 ITR: inverted terminal repeat of adeno-associated virus serotype 2 inverted
   4449..4500    -  misc_feature   bom (fragment): basis of mobility region from pBR322
   4519..4974    +  rep_origin     f1 ori (sequence partly withheld): f1 bacteriophage origin of replication; arrow indicates direction of (+) strand synthesis
   4975..5024    -  misc_feature   bom (fragment): basis of mobility region from pBR322
   5126..5161    -  CDS            rop (fragment): Rop protein, which maintains plasmids at low copy number; rop
   5256..5360    +  promoter       AmpR promoter: bla
   5361..6221    +  CDS            AmpR: β-lactamase; bla; confers resistance to ampicillin, carbenicillin, and related antibiotics
   6392..6980    +  rep_origin     ori: high-copy-number ColE1/pMB1/pBR322/pUC origin of replication
>Addgene plasmid #154948 | CaMKII-somBiPOLES-mCerulean | addgene full sequence | sequence record 309228 | Addgene NGS Result
CCTGCAGGCAGCTGCGCGCTCGCTCGCTCACTGAGGCCGCCCGGGCGTCGGGCGACCTTTGGTCGCCCGG
CCTCAGTGAGCGAGCGAGCGCGCAGAGAGGGAGTGGCCAACTCCATCACTAGGGGTTCCTGCGGCCGCAC
GCGTCTTGTGGACTAAGTTTGTTCGCATCCCCTTCTCCAACCCCCTCAGTACATCACCCTGGGGGAACAG
GGTCCACTTGCTCCTGGGCCCACACAGTCCTGCAGTATTGTGTATATAAGGCCAGGGCAAAGAGGAGCAG
GTTTTAAAGTGAAAGGCAGGCAGGTGTTGGGGAGGCAGTTACCGGGGCAACGGGAACAGGGCGTTTCGGA
GGTGGTTGCCATGGGGACCTGGATGCTGACGAAGGCTCGCGAGGCTGTGAGCAGCCACAGTGCCCTGCTC
AGAAGCCCCAAGCTCGTCAGTCAAGCCGGTTCTCCGTTTGCACTCAGGAGCACGGGCAGGCGAGTGGCCC
CTAGTTCTGGGGGCAGCTCTAGAGCGGTACCGGATCCATGGCATCACAGGTCGTCTATGGGGAATGGGCA
TCAACTCACACCGAGTGCTACAATATGTCCAGAATCGACTCCACCTTCGTCTCACTGCTGCAGCTGGTGT
GGGCCGTGGTCTCAGGCTGCCAGACAATCTTCATGATTAGCAGGGCTCCCAAGGTCCCTTGGGAGTCCGT
GTACCTGCCCTTTGTCGAATCTATCACTTATGCACTGGCCAGTACTGGCAACGGAACCCTGCAGATGAGG
GACGGCAGATTCTTTCCTTGGAGCCGAATGGCCTCCTGGCTGTGCACCTGTCCAATCATGCTGGGACAGA
TTTCTAACATGGCTCTGGTGAAGTACAAAAGTATCCCACTGAATCCCATTGCACAGGCCGCTTCCATCAT
TAGAGTGGTCATGGGAATCACCGCTACAATTTCTCCCGCAGAGTATATGAAGTGGCTGTTCTTTTTCTTT
GGGGCCACCTGCCTGGTGTTCGAGTACAGTGTGGTCTTCACAATCTTTCAAGTGGGGCTGTATGGCTTTG
AATCTGTCGGGACACCTCTGGCACAGAAGGTGGTGGTGAGGATCAAGATGCTGCGCCTGATCTTCTTTAT
TGCTTGGACTATGTTCCCAATCGTGTGGCTGATTTCACCCACCGGAGTCTGCGTGATCCACGAGAACGTG
AGCGCCATTCTGTACCTGCTGGCTGACGGCCTGTGCAAAAATACATATGGAGTGATCCTGTGGAGCACTG
CCTGGGGAGTGCTGGAAGGGAAGTGGGACCCCGCATGTCTGCCAGGGCAGGAGAAACCCGAAGCCGACGA
TCCTTTTGGCCTGAATCACGAGAAGAATGCCCCTCCTAACGACGAAGTCAATATCAGAATGTTTGGAAGG
GGACGTACGGCGGCCAAGAGCAGGATCACCAGCGAGGGCGAGTACATCCCCCTGGACCAGATCGACATCA
ACGTGGCGGTACCCGTGAGCAAGGGCGAGGAGCTGTTCACCGGGGTGGTGCCCATCCTGGTCGAGCTGGA
CGGCGACGTAAACGGCCACAAGTTCAGCGTGTCCGGCGAGGGCGAGGGCGATGCCACCTACGGCAAGCTG
ACCCTGAAGTTCATCTGCACCACCGGCAAGCTGCCCGTGCCCTGGCCCACCCTCGTGACCACCCTGAGCT
GGGGCGTGCAGTGCTTCGCCCGCTACCCCGACCACATGAAGCAGCACGACTTCTTCAAGTCCGCCATGCC
CGAAGGCTACGTCCAGGAGCGCACCATCTTCTTCAAGGACGACGGCAACTACAAGACCCGCGCCGAGGTG
AAGTTCGAGGGCGACACCCTGGTGAACCGCATCGAGCTGAAGGGCATCGACTTCAAGGAGGACGGCAACA
TCCTGGGGCACAAGCTGGAGTACAACGCCATCCACGGCAACGTCTATATCACCGCCGACAAGCAGAAGAA
CGGCATCAAGGCCAACTTCGGCCTCAACTGCAACATCGAGGACGGCAGCGTGCAGCTCGCCGACCACTAC
CAGCAGAACACCCCCATCGGCGACGGCCCCGTGCTGCTGCCCGACAACCACTACCTGAGCACCCAGTCCA
AGCTGAGCAAAGACCCCAACGAGAAGCGCGATCACATGGTCCTGCTGGAGTTCGTGACCGCCGCCGGGAT
CACTCTCGGCATGGACGAGCTGTATACCGGTGCAGCCCTGCAGGAGAAGAAGTCATGCAGCCAGCGCATG
GCCGAATTCCGGCAATACTGTTGGAACCCGGACACTGGGCAGATGCTGGGCCGCACCCCAGCCCGGTGGG
TGTGGATCAGCCTGTACTATGCAGCTTTCTACGTGGTCATGACTGGGCTCTTTGCCTTGTGCATCTATGT
GCTGATGCAGACCATTGATCCCTACACCCCCGACTACCAGGACCAGTTAAAGTCACCGGGGGTAACCTTG
AGACCGGATGTGTATGGGGAAAGAGGGCTGCAGATTTCCTACAACATCTCTGAAAACAGCTCTAGACAGG
CCCAGATCACCGGACGTCCGGAGGGAGCTGTACAAGAGCTGATCAGCAGCGCCACCAGATCTCTGTTTGC
CGCCGGAGGCATCAACCCTTGGCCTAACCCCTACCACCACGAGGACATGGGCTGTGGAGGAATGACACCT
ACAGGCGAGTGCTTCAGCACCGAGTGGTGGTGTGACCCTTCTTACGGACTGAGCGACGCCGGATACGGAT
ATTGCTTCGTGGAGGCCACAGGCGGCTACCTGGTCGTGGGAGTGGAGAAGAAGCAGGCTTGGCTGCACAG
CAGAGGCACACCAGGAGAAAAGATCGGCGCCCAGGTCTGCCAGTGGATTGCTTTCAGCATCGCCATCGCC
CTGCTGACATTCTACGGCTTCAGCGCTTGGAAGGCCACTTGCGGTTGGGAGGAGGTCTACGTCTGTTGCG
TCGAGGTGCTGTTCGTGACCCTGGAGATCTTCAAGGAGTTCAGCAGCCCCGCCACAGTGTACCTGTCTAC
CGGCAACCACGCCTATTGCCTGCGCTACTTCGAGTGGCTGCTGTCTTGCCCCGTGATCCTGATCAAGCTG
AGCAACCTGAGCGGCCTGAAGAACGACTACAGCAAGCGGACCATGGGCCTGATCGTGTCTTGCGTGGGAA
TGATCGTGTTCGGCATGGCCGCAGGACTGGCTACCGATTGGCTCAAGTGGCTGCTGTATATCGTGTCTTG
CATCTACGGCGGCTACATGTACTTCCAGGCCGCCAAGTGCTACGTGGAAGCCAACCACAGCGTGCCTAAA
GGCCATTGCCGCATGGTCGTGAAGCTGATGGCCTACGCTTACTTCGCCTCTTGGGGCAGCTACCCAATCC
TCTGGGCAGTGGGACCAGAAGGACTGCTGAAGCTGAGCCCTTACGCCAACAGCATCGGCCACAGCATCTG
CGACATCATCGCCAAGGAGTTTTGGACCTTCCTGGCCCACCACCTGAGGATCAAGATCCACGAGCACATC
CTGATCCACGGCGACATCCGGAAGACCACCAAGATGGAGATCGGAGGCGAGGAGGTGGAAGTGGAAGAGT
TCGTGGAGGAGGAGGACGAGGACACAGTGCTCGAGCAGAGCCAGCCCATCCTGAACACCAAGGAGATGGC
CCCCCAGAGCAAGCCCCCCGAGGAGCTGGAGATGAGCAGCATGCCCAGCCCCGTGGCCCCCCTGCCCGCC
CGCACCGAGGGCGTGATCGACATGCGCAGCATGAGCAGCATCGACAGCTTCATCAGCTGCGCCACCGACT
TCCCCGAGGCCACCCGCTTCTGATCTAGAAAGCTTAATCAACCTCTGGATTACAAAATTTGTGAAAGATT
GACTGATATTCTTAACTATGTTGCTCCTTTTACGCTGTGTGGATATGCTGCTTTAATGCCTCTGTATCAT
GCTATTGCTTCCCGTATGGCTTTCGTTTTCTCCTCCTTGTATAAATCCTGGTTGCTGTCTCTTTATGAGG
AGTTGTGGCCCGTTGTCCGTCAACGTGGCGTGGTGTGCTCTGTGTTTGCTGACGCAACCCCCACTGGCTG
GGGCATTGCCACCACCTGTCAACTCCTTTCTGGGACTTTCGCTTTCCCCCTCCCGATCGCCACGGCAGAA
CTCATCGCCGCCTGCCTTGCCCGCTGCTGGACAGGGGCTAGGTTGCTGGGCACTGATAATTCCGTGGTGT
TGTCGGGGAAGCTGACGTCAGCGCTAATAAAATCGCTATCCATCGAAGATGGATGTGTGTTGGTTTTTTG
TGTGGGTAACCCACGTGCGGACCGAGCGGCCGCAGGAACCCCTAGTGATGGAGTTGGCCACTCCCTCTCT
GCGCGCTCGCTCGCTCACTGAGGCCGGGCGACCAAAGGTCGCCCGACGCCCGGGCTTTGCCCGGGCGGCC
TCAGTGAGCGAGCGAGCGCGCAGCTGCCTGCAGGGGCGCCTGATGCGGTATTTTCTCCTTACGCATCTGT
GCGGTATTTCACACCGCATA
[95 nt withheld, positions 4501-4595]
T
[46 nt withheld, positions 4597-4642]
C
[141 nt withheld, positions 4644-4784]
CCTTTGACGTTGGAGTCCACGTTCTTT
[37 nt withheld, positions 4812-4848]
ACTCTATCTCGGGCTATTCTTTTGATTTATAAGGGATTTTGCCGATTTCGGTCTATTGGTTAAAAAATGA
GCTGATTTAACAAAAATTTAACGCGAATTTTAACAAAATATTAACGTTTACAATTTTATGGTGCACTCTC
AGTACAATCTGCTCTGATGCCGCATAGTTAAGCCAGCCCCGACACCCGCCAACACCCGCTGACGCGCCCT
GACGGGCTTGTCTGCTCCCGGCATCCGCTTACAGACAAGCTGTGACCGTCTCCGGGAGCTGCATGTGTCA
GAGGTTTTCACCGTCATCACCGAAACGCGCGAGACGAAAGGGCCTCGTGATACGCCTATTTTTATAGGTT
AATGTCATGATAATAATGGTTTCTTAGACGTCAGGTGGCACTTTTCGGGGAAATGTGCGCGGAACCCCTA
TTTGTTTATTTTTCTAAATACATTCAAATATGTATCCGCTCATGAGACAATAACCCTGATAAATGCTTCA
ATAATATTGAAAAAGGAAGAGTATGAGTATTCAACATTTCCGTGTCGCCCTTATTCCCTTTTTTGCGGCA
TTTTGCCTTCCTGTTTTTGCTCACCCAGAAACGCTGGTGAAAGTAAAAGATGCTGAAGATCAGTTGGGTG
CACGAGTGGGTTACATCGAACTGGATCTCAACAGCGGTAAGATCCTTGAGAGTTTTCGCCCCGAAGAACG
TTTTCCAATGATGAGCACTTTTAAAGTTCTGCTATGTGGCGCGGTATTATCCCGTATTGACGCCGGGCAA
GAGCAACTCGGTCGCCGCATACACTATTCTCAGAATGACTTGGTTGAGTACTCACCAGTCACAGAAAAGC
ATCTTACGGATGGCATGACAGTAAGAGAATTATGCAGTGCTGCCATAACCATGAGTGATAACACTGCGGC
CAACTTACTTCTGACAACGATCGGAGGACCGAAGGAGCTAACCGCTTTTTTGCACAACATGGGGGATCAT
GTAACTCGCCTTGATCGTTGGGAACCGGAGCTGAATGAAGCCATACCAAACGACGAGCGTGACACCACGA
TGCCTGTAGCAATGGCAACAACGTTGCGCAAACTATTAACTGGCGAACTACTTACTCTAGCTTCCCGGCA
ACAATTAATAGACTGGATGGAGGCGGATAAAGTTGCAGGACCACTTCTGCGCTCGGCCCTTCCGGCTGGC
TGGTTTATTGCTGATAAATCTGGAGCCGGTGAGCGTGGGTCTCGCGGTATCATTGCAGCACTGGGGCCAG
ATGGTAAGCCCTCCCGTATCGTAGTTATCTACACGACGGGGAGTCAGGCAACTATGGATGAACGAAATAG
ACAGATCGCTGAGATAGGTGCCTCACTGATTAAGCATTGGTAACTGTCAGACCAAGTTTACTCATATATA
CTTTAGATTGATTTAAAACTTCATTTTTAATTTAAAAGGATCTAGGTGAAGATCCTTTTTGATAATCTCA
TGACCAAAATCCCTTAACGTGAGTTTTCGTTCCACTGAGCGTCAGACCCCGTAGAAAAGATCAAAGGATC
TTCTTGAGATCCTTTTTTTCTGCGCGTAATCTGCTGCTTGCAAACAAAAAAACCACCGCTACCAGCGGTG
GTTTGTTTGCCGGATCAAGAGCTACCAACTCTTTTTCCGAAGGTAACTGGCTTCAGCAGAGCGCAGATAC
CAAATACTGTTCTTCTAGTGTAGCCGTAGTTAGGCCACCACTTCAAGAACTCTGTAGCACCGCCTACATA
CCTCGCTCTGCTAATCCTGTTACCAGTGGCTGCTGCCAGTGGCGATAAGTCGTGTCTTACCGGGTTGGAC
TCAAGACGATAGTTACCGGATAAGGCGCAGCGGTCGGGCTGAACGGGGGGTTCGTGCACACAGCCCAGCT
TGGAGCGAACGACCTACACCGAACTGAGATACCTACAGCGTGAGCTATGAGAAAGCGCCACGCTTCCCGA
AGGGAGAAAGGCGGACAGGTATCCGGTAAGCGGCAGGGTCGGAACAGGAGAGCGCACGAGGGAGCTTCCA
GGGGGAAACGCCTGGTATCTTTATAGTCCTGTCGGGTTTTGCCACCTCTGACTTGAGCGTCGATTTTTGT
GATGCTCGTCAGGGGGGCGGAGCCTATGGAAAAACGCCAGCAACGCGGCCTTTTTACGGTTCCTGGCCTT
TTGCTGGCCTTTTGCTCACATGT
