>Addgene plasmid #154948 | CaMKII-somBiPOLES-mCerulean | depositor partial sequence | sequence record 299897 | somBiPOLES-mCerulean insert
ATGGCATCACAGGTCGTCTATGGGGAATGGGCATCAACTCACACCGAGTGCTACAATATGTCCAGAATCG
ACTCCACCTTCGTCTCACTGCTGCAGCTGGTGTGGGCCGTGGTCTCAGGCTGCCAGACAATCTTCATGAT
TAGCAGGGCTCCCAAGGTCCCTTGGGAGTCCGTGTACCTGCCCTTTGTCGAATCTATCACTTATGCACTG
GCCAGTACTGGCAACGGAACCCTGCAGATGAGGGACGGCAGATTCTTTCCTTGGAGCCGAATGGCCTCCT
GGCTGTGCACCTGTCCAATCATGCTGGGACAGATTTCTAACATGGCTCTGGTGAAGTACAAAAGTATCCC
ACTGAATCCCATTGCACAGGCCGCTTCCATCATTAGAGTGGTCATGGGAATCACCGCTACAATTTCTCCC
GCAGAGTATATGAAGTGGCTGTTCTTTTTCTTTGGGGCCACCTGCCTGGTGTTCGAGTACAGTGTGGTCT
TCACAATCTTTCAAGTGGGGCTGTATGGCTTTGAATCTGTCGGGACACCTCTGGCACAGAAGGTGGTGGT
GAGGATCAAGATGCTGCGCCTGATCTTCTTTATTGCTTGGACTATGTTCCCAATCGTGTGGCTGATTTCA
CCCACCGGAGTCTGCGTGATCCACGAGAACGTGAGCGCCATTCTGTACCTGCTGGCTGACGGCCTGTGCA
AAAATACATATGGAGTGATCCTGTGGAGCACTGCCTGGGGAGTGCTGGAAGGGAAGTGGGACCCCGCATG
TCTGCCAGGGCAGGAGAAACCCGAAGCCGACGATCCTTTTGGCCTGAATCACGAGAAGAATGCCCCTCCT
AACGACGAAGTCAATATCAGAATGTTTGGAAGGGGACGTACGGCGGCCAAGAGCAGGATCACCAGCGAGG
GCGAGTACATCCCCCTGGACCAGATCGACATCAACGTGGCGGTACCCGTGAGCAAGGGCGAGGAGCTGTT
CACCGGGGTGGTGCCCATCCTGGTCGAGCTGGACGGCGACGTAAACGGCCACAAGTTCAGCGTGTCCGGC
GAGGGCGAGGGCGATGCCACCTACGGCAAGCTGACCCTGAAGTTCATCTGCACCACCGGCAAGCTGCCCG
TGCCCTGGCCCACCCTCGTGACCACCCTGAGCTGGGGCGTGCAGTGCTTCGCCCGCTACCCCGACCACAT
GAAGCAGCACGACTTCTTCAAGTCCGCCATGCCCGAAGGCTACGTCCAGGAGCGCACCATCTTCTTCAAG
GACGACGGCAACTACAAGACCCGCGCCGAGGTGAAGTTCGAGGGCGACACCCTGGTGAACCGCATCGAGC
TGAAGGGCATCGACTTCAAGGAGGACGGCAACATCCTGGGGCACAAGCTGGAGTACAACGCCATCCACGG
CAACGTCTATATCACCGCCGACAAGCAGAAGAACGGCATCAAGGCCAACTTCGGCCTCAACTGCAACATC
GAGGACGGCAGCGTGCAGCTCGCCGACCACTACCAGCAGAACACCCCCATCGGCGACGGCCCCGTGCTGC
TGCCCGACAACCACTACCTGAGCACCCAGTCCAAGCTGAGCAAAGACCCCAACGAGAAGCGCGATCACAT
GGTCCTGCTGGAGTTCGTGACCGCCGCCGGGATCACTCTCGGCATGGACGAGCTGTATACCGGTGCAGCC
CTGCAGGAGAAGAAGTCATGCAGCCAGCGCATGGCCGAATTCCGGCAATACTGTTGGAACCCGGACACTG
GGCAGATGCTGGGCCGCACCCCAGCCCGGTGGGTGTGGATCAGCCTGTACTATGCAGCTTTCTACGTGGT
CATGACTGGGCTCTTTGCCTTGTGCATCTATGTGCTGATGCAGACCATTGATCCCTACACCCCCGACTAC
CAGGACCAGTTAAAGTCACCGGGGGTAACCTTGAGACCGGATGTGTATGGGGAAAGAGGGCTGCAGATTT
CCTACAACATCTCTGAAAACAGCTCTAGACAGGCCCAGATCACCGGACGTCCGGAGGGAGCTGTACAAGA
GCTGATCAGCAGCGCCACCAGATCTCTGTTTGCCGCCGGAGGCATCAACCCTTGGCCTAACCCCTACCAC
CACGAGGACATGGGCTGTGGAGGAATGACACCTACAGGCGAGTGCTTCAGCACCGAGTGGTGGTGTGACC
CTTCTTACGGACTGAGCGACGCCGGATACGGATATTGCTTCGTGGAGGCCACAGGCGGCTACCTGGTCGT
GGGAGTGGAGAAGAAGCAGGCTTGGCTGCACAGCAGAGGCACACCAGGAGAAAAGATCGGCGCCCAGGTC
TGCCAGTGGATTGCTTTCAGCATCGCCATCGCCCTGCTGACATTCTACGGCTTCAGCGCCTGGAAGGCCA
CTTGCGGTTGGGAGGAGGTCTACGTCTGTTGCGTCGAGGTGCTGTTCGTGACCCTGGAGATCTTCAAGGA
GTTCAGCAGCCCCGCCACAGTGTACCTGTCTACCGGCAACCACGCCTATTGCCTGCGCTACTTCGAGTGG
CTGCTGTCTTGCCCCGTGATCCTGATCAAGCTGAGCAACCTGAGCGGCCTGAAGAACGACTACAGCAAGC
GGACCATGGGCCTGATCGTGTCTTGCGTGGGAATGATCGTGTTCGGCATGGCCGCAGGACTGGCTACCGA
TTGGCTCAAGTGGCTGCTGTATATCGTGTCTTGCATCTACGGCGGCTACATGTACTTCCAGGCCGCCAAG
TGCTACGTGGAAGCCAACCACAGCGTGCCTAAAGGCCATTGCCGCATGGTCGTGAAGCTGATGGCCTACG
CTTACTTCGCCTCTTGGGGCAGCTACCCAATCCTCTGGGCAGTGGGACCAGAAGGACTGCTGAAGCTGAG
CCCTTACGCCAACAGCATCGGCCACAGCATCTGCGACATCATCGCCAAGGAGTTTTGGACCTTCCTGGCC
CACCACCTGAGGATCAAGATCCACGAGCACATCCTGATCCACGGCGACATCCGGAAGACCACCAAGATGG
AGATCGGAGGCGAGGAGGTGGAAGTGGAAGAGTTCGTGGAGGAGGAGGACGAGGACACAGTGCTCGAGCA
GAGCCAGCCCATCCTGAACACCAAGGAGATGGCCCCCCAGAGCAAGCCCCCCGAGGAGCTGGAGATGAGC
AGCATGCCCAGCCCCGTGGCCCCCCTGCCCGCCCGCACCGAGGGCGTGATCGACATGCGCAGCATGAGCA
GCATCGACAGCTTCATCAGCTGCGCCACCGACTTCCCCGAGGCCACCCGCTTC
